>Addgene plasmid #226583 | pCMV-N2-BE4-puro | addgene full sequence | sequence record 460275 | Addgene NGS Result
ATATGCCAAGTACGCCCCCTATTGACGTCAATGACGGTAAATGGCCCGCCTGGCATTATGCCCAGTACAT
GACCTTATGGGACTTTCCTACTTGGCAGTACATCTACGTATTAGTCATCGCTATTACCATGGTGATGCGG
TTTTGGCAGTACATCAATGGGCGTGGATAGCGGTTTGACTCACGGGGATTTCCAAGTCTCCACCCCATTG
ACGTCAATGGGAGTTTGTTTTGGCACCAAAATCAACGGGACTTTCCAAAATGTCGTAACAACTCCGCCCC
ATTGACGCAAATGGGCGGTAGGCGTGTACGGTGGGAGGTCTATATAAGCAGAGCTGGTTTAGTGAACCGT
CAGATCCGCTAGAGATCCGCGGCCGCTAATACGACTCACTATAGGGAGAGCCGCCACCATGAAACGGACA
GCCGACGGAAGCGAGTTCGAGTCACCAAAGAAGAAGCGGAAAGTCTCCTCAGAGACTGGGCCTGTCGCCG
TCGATCCAACCCTGCGCCGCCGGATTGAACCTCACGAGTTTGAAGTGTTCTTTGACCCCCGGGAGCTCCG
CAAGGAGACCTGCCTGCTTTACGAAATTAATTGGGGGGGCCGGCACTCCATTTGGCGACATACATCACAG
AACACTAACAAGCACGTCGAAGTCAACTTCATCGAGAAGTTCACGACAGAAAGATATTTCTGTCCGAACA
CAAGGTGCAGCATTACCTGGTTTCTCAGCTGGAGCCCATGCGGCGAATGTAGTAGGGCCATCACTGAATT
CCTGTCAAGGTATCCCCACGTCACTCTGTTTATTTACATCGCAAGGCTGTACCACCACGCTGACCCCCGC
AATCGACAAGGCCTGCGGGATTTGATCTCTTCAGGTGTGGCTATCCAAATTATGACTGGGCAGGAGTCAG
GATACTGCTGGAGAAACTTTGTGAATTATAGCCCGAGTAATGAAGCCCACTGGCCTAGGTATCCCCATCT
GTGGGTACGACCGTACGTTCTTGAACTGTACTGCATCATACTGGGCCTGCCTCCTTGTCTCAACATTCTG
AGAAGGAAGCAGCCACAGCTGACATTCTTTACCATCGCTCTTCAGTCTTGTCATTACCAGCGACTGCCCC
CACACATTCTCTGGGCCACCGGGTTGAAAAGCGGCAGCGAGACTCCCGGGACCTCAGAGTCCGCCACACC
CGAAAGTGACAAGAAGTACAGCATCGGCCTGGCCATCGGCACCAACTCTGTGGGCTGGGCCGTGATCACC
GACGAGTACAAGGTGCCCAGCAAGAAATTCAAGGTGCTGGGCAACACCGACCGGCACAGCATCAAGAAGA
ACCTGATCGGAGCCCTGCTGTTCGACAGCGGCGAAACAGCCGAGGCCACCCGGCTGAAGAGAACCGCCAG
AAGAAGATACACCAGACGGAAGAACCGGATCTGCTATCTGCAAGAGATCTTCAGCAACGAGATGGCCAAG
GTGGACGACAGCTTCTTCCACAGACTGGAAGAGTCCTTCCTGGTGGAAGAGGATAAGAAGCACGAGCGGC
ACCCCATCTTCGGCAACATCGTGGACGAGGTGGCCTACCACGAGAAGTACCCCACCATCTACCACCTGAG
AAAGAAACTGGTGGACAGCACCGACAAGGCCGACCTGCGGCTGATCTATCTGGCCCTGGCCCACATGATC
AAGTTCCGGGGCCACTTCCTGATCGAGGGCGACCTGAACCCCGACAACAGCGACGTGGACAAGCTGTTCA
TCCAGCTGGTGCAGACCTACAACCAGCTGTTCGAGGAAAACCCCATCAACGCCAGCGGCGTGGACGCCAA
GGCCATCCTGTCTGCCAGACTGAGCAAGAGCAGACGGCTGGAAAATCTGATCGCCCAGCTGCCCGGCGAG
AAGAAGAATGGCCTGTTCGGAAACCTGATTGCCCTGAGCCTGGGCCTGACCCCCAACTTCAAGAGCAACT
TCGACCTGGCCGAGGATGCCAAACTGCAGCTGAGCAAGGACACCTACGACGACGACCTGGACAACCTGCT
GGCCCAGATCGGCGACCAGTACGCCGACCTGTTTCTGGCCGCCAAGAACCTGTCCGACGCCATCCTGCTG
AGCGACATCCTGAGAGTGAACACCGAGATCACCAAGGCCCCCCTGAGCGCCTCTATGATCAAGAGATACG
ACGAGCACCACCAGGACCTGACCCTGCTGAAAGCTCTCGTGCGGCAGCAGCTGCCTGAGAAGTACAAAGA
GATTTTCTTCGACCAGAGCAAGAACGGCTACGCCGGCTACATTAACGGCGGAGCCAGCCAGGAAGAGTTC
TACAAGTTCATCAAGCCCATCCTGGAAAAGATGGACGGCACCGAGGAACTGCTCGTGAAGCTGAACAGAG
AGGACCTGCTGCGGAAGCAGCGGACCTTCGACAACGGCAGCATCCCCCACCAGATCCACCTGGGAGAGCT
GCACGCCATTCTGCGGCGGCAGGAAGATTTTTACCCATTCCTGAAGGACAACCGGGAAAAGATCGAGAAG
ATCCTGACCTTCCGCATCCCCTACTACGTGGGCCCTCTGGCCAGGGGAAACAGCAGATTCGCCTGGATGA
CCAGAAAGAGCGAGGAAACCATCACCCCCTGGAACTTCGAGGAAGTGGTGGACAAGGGCGCTTCCGCCCA
GAGCTTCATCGAGCGGATGACCAACTTCGATAAGAACCTGCCCAACGAGAAGGTGCTGCCCAAGCACAGC
CTGCTGTACGAGTACTTCACCGTGTATAACGAGCTGACCAAAGTGAAATACGTGACCGAGGGAATGAGAA
AGCCCGCCTTCCTGAGCGGCGAGCAGAAAAAGGCCATCGTGGACCTGCTGTTCAAGACCAACCGGAAAGT
GACCGTGAAGCAGCTGAAAGAGGACTACTTCAAGAAAATCGAGTGCTTCGACTCCGTGGAAATCTCCGGC
GTGGAAGATCGGTTCAACGCCTCCCTGGGCACATACCACGATCTGCTGAAAATTATCAAGGACAAGGACT
TCCTGGACAATGAGGAAAACGAGGACATTCTGGAAGATATCGTGCTGACCCTGACACTGTTTGAGGACAG
AGAGATGATCGAGGAACGGCTGAAAACCTATGCCCACCTGTTCGACGACAAAGTGATGAAGCAGCTGAAG
CGGCGGAGATACACCGGCTGGGGCAGGCTGAGCCGGAAGCTGATCAACGGCATCCGGGACAAGCAGTCCG
GCAAGACAATCCTGGATTTCCTGAAGTCCGACGGCTTCGCCAACAGAAACTTCATGCAGCTGATCCACGA
CGACAGCCTGACCTTTAAAGAGGACATCCAGAAAGCCCAGGTGTCCGGCCAGGGCGATAGCCTGCACGAG
CACATTGCCAATCTGGCCGGCAGCCCCGCCATTAAGAAGGGCATCCTGCAGACAGTGAAGGTGGTGGACG
AGCTCGTGAAAGTGATGGGCCGGCACAAGCCCGAGAACATCGTGATCGAAATGGCCAGAGAGAACCAGAC
CACCCAGAAGGGACAGAAGAACAGCCGCGAGAGAATGAAGCGGATCGAAGAGGGCATCAAAGAGCTGGGC
AGCCAGATCCTGAAAGAACACCCCGTGGAAAACACCCAGCTGCAGAACGAGAAGCTGTACCTGTACTACC
TGCAGAATGGGCGGGATATGTACGTGGACCAGGAACTGGACATCAACCGGCTGTCCGACTACGATGTGGA
CCATATCGTGCCTCAGAGCTTTCTGAAGGACGACTCCATCGACAACAAGGTGCTGACCAGAAGCGACAAG
AACCGGGGCAAGAGCGACAACGTGCCCTCCGAAGAGGTCGTGAAGAAGATGAAGAACTACTGGCGGCAGC
TGCTGAACGCCAAGCTGATTACCCAGAGAAAGTTCGACAATCTGACCAAGGCCGAAAGAGGCGGCCTGAG
CGAACTGGATAAGGCCGGCTTCATCAAGAGACAGCTGGTGGAAACCCGGCAGATCACAAAGCACGTGGCA
CAGATCCTGGACTCCCGGATGAACACTAAGTACGACGAGAATGACAAGCTGATCCGGGAAGTGAAAGTGA
TCACCCTGAAGTCCAAGCTGGTGTCCGATTTCCGGAAGGATTTCCAGTTTTACAAAGTGCGCGAGATCAA
CAACTACCACCACGCCCACGACGCCTACCTGAACGCCGTCGTGGGAACCGCCCTGATCAAAAAGTACCCT
AAGCTGGAAAGCGAGTTCGTGTACGGCGACTACAAGGTGTACGACGTGCGGAAGATGATCGCCAAGAGCG
AGCAGGAAATCGGCAAGGCTACCGCCAAGTACTTCTTCTACAGCAACATCATGAACTTTTTCAAGACCGA
GATTACCCTGGCCAACGGCGAGATCCGGAAGCGGCCTCTGATCGAGACAAACGGCGAAACCGGGGAGATC
GTGTGGGATAAGGGCCGGGATTTTGCCACCGTGCGGAAAGTGCTGAGCATGCCCCAAGTGAATATCGTGA
AAAAGACCGAGGTGCAGACAGGCGGCTTCAGCAAAGAGTCTATCCTGCCCAAGAGGAACAGCGATAAGCT
GATCGCCAGAAAGAAGGACTGGGACCCTAAGAAGTACGGCGGCTTCGACAGCCCCACCGTGGCCTATTCT
GTGCTGGTGGTGGCCAAAGTGGAAAAGGGCAAGTCCAAGAAACTGAAGAGTGTGAAAGAGCTGCTGGGGA
TCACCATCATGGAAAGAAGCAGCTTCGAGAAGAATCCCATCGACTTTCTGGAAGCCAAGGGCTACAAAGA
AGTGAAAAAGGACCTGATCATCAAGCTGCCTAAGTACTCCCTGTTCGAGCTGGAAAACGGCCGGAAGAGA
ATGCTGGCCTCTGCCGGCGAACTGCAGAAGGGAAACGAACTGGCCCTGCCCTCCAAATATGTGAACTTCC
TGTACCTGGCCAGCCACTATGAGAAGCTGAAGGGCTCCCCCGAGGATAATGAGCAGAAACAGCTGTTTGT
GGAACAGCACAAGCACTACCTGGACGAGATCATCGAGCAGATCAGCGAGTTCTCCAAGAGAGTGATCCTG
GCCGACGCTAATCTGGACAAAGTGCTGTCCGCCTACAACAAGCACCGGGATAAGCCCATCAGAGAGCAGG
CCGAGAATATCATCCACCTGTTTACCCTGACCAATCTGGGAGCCCCTGCCGCCTTCAAGTACTTTGACAC
CACCATCGACCGGAAGAGGTACACCAGCACCAAAGAGGTGCTGGACGCCACCCTGATCCACCAGAGCATC
ACCGGCCTGTACGAGACACGGATCGACCTGTCTCAGCTGGGAGGTGACAGCGGCGGGAGCGGCGGGAGCG
GGGGGAGCACTAATCTGAGCGACATCATTGAGAAGGAGACTGGGAAACAGCTGGTCATTCAGGAGTCCAT
CCTGATGCTGCCTGAGGAGGTGGAGGAAGTGATCGGCAACAAGCCAGAGTCTGACATCCTGGTGCACACC
GCCTACGACGAGTCCACAGATGAGAATGTGATGCTGCTGACCTCTGACGCCCCCGAGTATAAGCCTTGGG
CCCTGGTCATCCAGGATTCTAACGGCGAGAATAAGATCAAGATGCTGAGCGGAGGATCCGGAGGATCTGG
AGGCAGCACCAACCTGTCTGACATCATCGAGAAGGAGACAGGCAAGCAGCTGGTCATCCAGGAGAGCATC
CTGATGCTGCCCGAAGAAGTCGAAGAAGTGATCGGAAACAAGCCTGAGAGCGATATCCTGGTCCATACCG
CCTACGACGAGAGTACCGACGAAAATGTGATGCTGCTGACATCCGACGCCCCAGAGTATAAGCCCTGGGC
TCTGGTCATCCAGGATTCCAACGGAGAGAACAAAATCAAAATGCTGTCTGGCGGCTCAAAAAGAACCGCC
GACGGCAGCGAATTCTCTCCCAAGAAGAAGAGGAAAGTCGCTAGCGGCAGCGGCGCCACCAACTTCAGCC
TGCTGAAGCAGGCCGGCGACGTGGAGGAGAACCCCGGCCCCATGACCGAGTACAAGCCCACGGTGCGCCT
CGCCACCCGCGACGACGTCCCCAGGGCCGTACGCACCCTCGCCGCCGCGTTCGCCGACTACCCCGCCACG
CGCCACACCGTCGATCCGGACCGCCACATCGAGCGGGTCACCGAGCTGCAAGAACTCTTCCTCACGCGCG
TCGGGCTCGACATCGGCAAGGTGTGGGTCGCGGACGACGGCGCCGCGGTGGCGGTCTGGACCACGCCGGA
GAGCGTCGAAGCGGGGGCGGTGTTCGCCGAGATCGGCCCGCGCATGGCCGAGTTGAGCGGTTCCCGGCTG
GCCGCGCAGCAACAGATGGAAGGCCTCCTGGCGCCGCACCGGCCCAAGGAGCCCGCGTGGTTCCTGGCCA
CCGTCGGAGTCTCGCCCGACCACCAGGGCAAGGGTCTGGGCAGCGCCGTCGTGCTCCCCGGAGTGGAGGC
GGCCGAGCGCGCCGGGGTGCCCGCCTTCCTGGAGACCTCCGCGCCCCGCAACCTCCCCTTCTACGAGCGG
CTCGGCTTCACCGTCACCGCCGACGTCGAGGTGCCCGAAGGACCGCGCACCTGGTGCATGACCCGCAAGC
CCGGTGCCTGACCGGTCATCATCACCATCACCATTGAGTTTAAACCCGCTGATCAGCCTCGACTGTGCCT
TCTAGTTGCCAGCCATCTGTTGTTTGCCCCTCCCCCGTGCCTTCCTTGACCCTGGAAGGTGCCACTCCCA
CTGTCCTTTCCTAATAAAATGAGGAAATTGCATCGCATTGTCTGAGTAGGTGTCATTCTATTCTGGGGGG
TGGGGTGGGGCAGGACAGCAAGGGGGAGGATTGGGAAGACAATAGCAGGCATGCTGGGGATGCGGTGGGC
TCTATGGCTTCTGAGGCGGAAAGAACCAGCTGGGGCTCGATACCGTCGACCTCTAGCTAGAGCTTGGCGT
AATCATGGTCATAGCTGTTTCCTGTGTGAAATTGTTATCCGCTCACAATTCCACACAACATACGAGCCGG
AAGCATAAAGTGTAAAGCCTAGGGTGCCTAATGAGTGAGCTAACTCACATTAATTGCGTTGCGCTCACTG
CCCGCTTTCCAGTCGGGAAACCTGTCGTGCCAGCTGCATTAATGAATCGGCCAACGCGCGGGGAGAGGCG
GTTTGCGTATTGGGCGCTCTTCCGCTTCCTCGCTCACTGACTCGCTGCGCTCGGTCGTTCGGCTGCGGCG
AGCGGTATCAGCTCACTCAAAGGCGGTAATACGGTTATCCACAGAATCAGGGGATAACGCAGGAAAGAAC
ATGTGAGCAAAAGGCCAGCAAAAGGCCAGGAACCGTAAAAAGGCCGCGTTGCTGGCGTTTTTCCATAGGC
TCCGCCCCCCTGACGAGCATCACAAAAATCGACGCTCAAGTCAGAGGTGGCGAAACCCGACAGGACTATA
AAGATACCAGGCGTTTCCCCCTGGAAGCTCCCTCGTGCGCTCTCCTGTTCCGACCCTGCCGCTTACCGGA
TACCTGTCCGCCTTTTTCCCTTCGGGAAGCGTGGCGCTTTCTCATAGCTCACGCTGTAGGTATCTCAGTT
CGGTGTAGGTCGTTCGCTCCAAGCTGGGCTGTGTGCACGAACCCCCCGTTCAGCCCGACCGCTGCGCCTT
ATCCGGTAACTATCGTCTTGAGTCCAACCCGGTAAGACACGACTTATCGCCACTGGCAGCAGCCACTGGT
AACAGGATTAGCAGAGCGAGGTATGTAGGCGGTGCTACAGAGTTCTTGAAGTGGTGGCCTAACTACGGCT
ACACTAGAAGAACAGTATTTGGTATCTGCGCTCTGCTGAAGCCAGTTACCTTCGGAAAAAGAGTTGGTAG
CTCTTGATCCGGCAAACAAACCACCGCTGGTAGCGGTGGTTTTTTTGTTTGCAAGCAGCAGATTACGCGC
AGAAAAAAAGGATCTCAAGAAGATCCTTTGATCTTTTCTACGGGGTCTGACACTCAGTGGAACGAAAACT
CACGTTAAGGGATTTTGGTCATGAGATTATCAAAAAGGATCTTCACCTAGATCCTTTTAAATTAAAAATG
AAGTTTTAAATCAATCTAAAGTATATATGAGTAAACTTGGTCTGACAGTTACCAATGCTTAATCAGTGAG
GCACCTATCTCAGCGATCTGTCTATTTCGTTCATCCATAGTTGCCTGACTCCCCGTCGTGTAGATAACTA
CGATACGGGAGGGCTTACCATCTGGCCCCAGTGCTGCAATGATACCGCGAGACCCACGCTCACCGGCTCC
AGATTTATCAGCAATAAACCAGCCAGCCGGAAGGGCCGAGCGCAGAAGTGGTCCTGCAACTTTATCCGCC
TCCATCCAGTCTATTAATTGTTGCCGGGAAGCTAGAGTAAGTAGTTCGCCAGTTAATAGTTTGCGCAACG
TTGTTGCCATTGCTACAGGCATCGTGGTGTCACGCTCGTCGTTTGGTATGGCTTCATTCAGCTCCGGTTC
CCAACGATCAAGGCGAGTTACATGATCCCCCATGTTGTGCAAAAAAGCGGTTAGCTCCTTCGGTCCTCCG
ATCGTTGTCAGAAGTAAGTTGGCCGCAGTGTTATCACTCATGGTTATGGCAGCACTGCATAATTCTCTTA
CTGTCATGCCATCCGTAAGATGCTTTTCTGTGACTGGTGAGTACTCAACCAAGTCATTCTGAGAATAGTG
TATGCGGCGACCGAGTTGCTCTTGCCCGGCGTCAATACGGGATAATACCGCGCCACATAGCAGAACTTTA
AAAGTGCTCATCATTGGAAAACGTTCTTCGGGGCGAAAACTCTCAAGGATCTTACCGCTGTTGAGATCCA
GTTCGATGTAACCCACTCGTGCACCCAACTGATCTTCAGCATCTTTTACTTTCACCAGCGTTTCTGGGTG
AGCAAAAACAGGAAGGCAAAATGCCGCAAAAAAGGGAATAAGGGCGACACGGAAATGTTGAATACTCATA
CTCTTCCTTTTTCAATATTATTGAAGCATTTATCAGGGTTATTGTCTCATGAGCGGATACATATTTGAAT
GTATTTAGAAAAATAAACAAATAGGGGTTCCGCGCACATTTCCCCGAAAAGTGCCACCTGACGTCGACGG
ATCGGGAGATCGATCTCCCGATCCCCTAGGGTCGACTCTCAGTACAATCTGCTCTGATGCCGCATAGTTA
AGCCAGTATCTGCTCCCTGCTTGTGTGTTGGAGGTCGCTGAGTAGTGCGCGAGCAAAATTTAAGCTACAA
CAAGGCAAGGCTTGACCGACAATTGCATGAAGAATCTGCTTAGGGTTAGGCGTTTTGCGCTGCTTCGCGA
TGTACGGGCCAGATATACGCGTTGACATTGATTATTGACTAGTTATTAATAGTAATCAATTACGGGGTCA
TTAGTTCATAGCCCATATATGGAGTTCCGCGTTACATAACTTACGGTAAATGGCCCGCCTGGCTGACCGC
CCAACGACCCCCGCCCATTGACGTCAATAATGACGTATGTTCCCATAGTAACGCCAATAGGGACTTTCCA
TTGACGTCAATGGGTGGAGTATTTACGGTAAACTGCCCACTTGGCAGTACATCAAGTGTATC
Features (pLannotate 1.2.2; 19 found; start..end, strand, type, name):
    132..335     +  promoter       CMV promoter: human cytomegalovirus (CMV) immediate early promoter
    377..395     +  promoter       T7 promoter: promoter for bacteriophage T7 RNA polymerase
    466..1149    +  CDS            Apobec1: ABEC1_RAT - Experimental evidence at protein level: Swiss-Prot protein existence level 1. Catalytic component of the apolipoprotein B mRNA editing enzyme complex which is responsible for the postranscriptional editing of a CAA codon for Gln to a UAA codon for stop in the APOB mRNA. May also play a role in the epigenetic regulation of gene expression by participating in DNA demethylation. From Rattus norvegicus (Rat).
   1150..1197    +  CDS            ABE(7.10) (fragment): adenine base editor comprising wild-type E. coli TadA fused to the evolved TadA*(7.10) mutant (Gaudelli et al., 2017)
   1198..5294    +  CDS            Cas9 (fragment): Cas9 (Csn1) endonuclease from the Streptococcus pyogenes Type II CRISPR/Cas system generates RNA-guided double strand breaks in DNA
   5608..5856    +  CDS            UGI: UNGI_BPPB2 - Experimental evidence at protein level: Swiss-Prot protein existence level 1. This protein binds specifically and reversibly to the host uracil-DNA glycosylase, preventing removal of uracil residues from PBS2 DNA by the host uracil-excision repair system. From Bacillus phage PBS2 (Bacteriophage PBS2).
   5992..6591    +  CDS            PuroR (fragment): puromycin N-acetyltransferase; pac from Streptomyces; confers resistance to puromycin
   6643..6867    +  polyA_signal   bGH poly(A) signal: bovine growth hormone polyadenylation signal
   6871..6892    +  promoter       SV40 promoter (fragment): SV40 enhancer and early promoter
   6897..6913    +  misc_feature   MCS (fragment): pBluescript multiple cloning site
   6962..6978    -  protein_bind   lac operator: The lac repressor binds to the lac operator to inhibit transcription in E. coli. This inhibition can be relieved by adding lactose or isopropyl-β-D-thiogalactopyranoside (IPTG). lac repressor encoded by lacI
   6986..7016    -  promoter       lac promoter: promoter for the E. coli lac operon
   7031..7052    -  protein_bind   CAP binding site: CAP binding activates transcription in the presence of cAMP. E. coli catabolite activator protein
   7065..7157    -  CDS            lacI (fragment): lac repressor; lacI; The lac repressor binds to the lac operator to inhibit transcription in E. coli. This inhibition can be relieved by adding lactose or isopropyl-β-D-thiogalactopyranoside (IPTG).
   7340..7928    -  rep_origin     ori: high-copy-number ColE1/pMB1/pBR322/pUC origin of replication
   8099..8959    -  CDS            AmpR: β-lactamase; bla; confers resistance to ampicillin, carbenicillin, and related antibiotics
   8960..9064    -  promoter       AmpR promoter: bla
   9135..9179    -  misc_feature   bom (fragment): basis of mobility region from pBR322
   9334..131     +  enhancer       CMV enhancer (across the origin): human cytomegalovirus immediate early enhancer
