[The description below was written by a language model from this plasmid's Addgene catalogue record and pLannotate feature annotations shown in this document.]
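Description:
pCMV-N2-BE4-puro is a 9.6 kb mammalian expression plasmid that produces N2-BE4, a cytidine base editor variant, for CRISPR-directed C-to-T editing in mammalian cells. It is propagated in E. coli through a high-copy ColE1/pUC-type origin with ampicillin selection from the bla gene and its native promoter. Short remnants of lac regulatory sequences and a pBR322 bom fragment are cloning-vector leftovers with no apparent role in the payload.

Expression is driven by the human CMV immediate-early enhancer and promoter, with a T7 promoter just downstream that could support in vitro transcription. The annotated open reading frame follows the BE4 layout: rat APOBEC1 cytidine deaminase at the N-terminus, then a short segment that the annotation tool matched to an ABE(7.10) fragment, which by its position and size is most likely a shared linker rather than any adenine deaminase domain. This is followed by Streptococcus pyogenes Cas9 and the uracil glycosylase inhibitor UGI from phage PBS2, which blocks uracil excision so that the deaminated base is retained. Only one UGI copy is annotated, although an unannotated gap sits between Cas9 and this UGI. The record does not state which mutations distinguish N2-BE4 from the parental editor, nor the nickase status of the Cas9.

A puromycin N-acetyltransferase coding sequence lies downstream of UGI, ahead of the bGH polyadenylation signal, and has no separate promoter annotated. This suggests co-expression from the same transcript, though the linking element is not identified. No guide RNA cassette is annotated, so a guide would have to be supplied separately. The plasmid is suited to transfection, puromycin enrichment of transfected cells and evaluation of the evolved editor's precision and off-target behaviour.
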