Addgene plasmid #226583: pCMV-N2-BE4-puro
Purpose: Express N2-BE4 base editor in mammalian cells
Depositing lab: Gang Wang. Depositing organization: Guangzhou University. Publication: Evolved cytidine and adenine base editors with high precision and minimized off-target activity by a continuous directed evolution system in mammalian cells. Zhao N, Zhou J, Tao T, Wang Q, Tang J, Li D, Gou S, Guan Z, Olajide JS, Lin J, Wang S, Li X, Zhou J, Gao Z, Wang G. Nat Commun. 2024 Sep 17;15(1):8140. doi: 10.1038/s41467-024-52483-3. PubMed 39289397.
Backbone
  Vector backbone: pCMV
  Vector type: Mammalian Expression, CRISPR
  Selectable markers: Puromycin
Growth in bacteria
  Bacterial resistance: Ampicillin, 100 μg/mL
  Growth temperature: 37°C
  Growth strain: DH5alpha
  Copy number: Unknown
Gene/Insert
  Gene/Insert name: N2-BE4
Terms and licenses: Academic/Nonprofit Terms; Industry Terms: Not Available to Industry
How to cite: pCMV-N2-BE4-puro was a gift from Gang Wang (Addgene plasmid # 226583 ; http://n2t.net/addgene:226583 ; RRID:Addgene_226583)
